Addgene plasmid #229059: pmirGLO-mir302-8mer4x (pEZ185)
Purpose: Dual-luciferase reporter containing 4 copies of the 8mer site of human miR-302a
Depositing lab: S Chul Kwon. Depositing organization: University of Hong Kong. Publication: Cytosolic CRISPR RNAs for efficient application of RNA-targeting CRISPR-Cas systems. Cheng ECK, Lam JKC, Kwon SC. EMBO Rep. 2025 Feb 26. doi: 10.1038/s44319-025-00399-4. PubMed 40011676.
Backbone
  Vector backbone: pmirGLO
  Vector type: Mammalian Expression
Growth in bacteria
  Bacterial resistance: Ampicillin, 100 μg/mL
  Growth temperature: 37°C
  Growth strain: NEB Stable
  Copy number: High Copy
Gene/Insert
  Gene/Insert name: Human miR-302a binding sites
  Species: H. sapiens (human)
  Cloning method: Gibson Cloning
Terms and licenses: Academic/Nonprofit Terms; Industry Terms: Not Available to Industry
Depositor comments: Please visit https://doi.org/10.1101/2024.09.18.613662 for bioRxiv preprint.
How to cite: pmirGLO-mir302-8mer4x (pEZ185) was a gift from S Chul Kwon (Addgene plasmid # 229059 ; http://n2t.net/addgene:229059 ; RRID:Addgene_229059)
