[The description below was written by a language model from this plasmid's Addgene catalogue record and pLannotate feature annotations shown in this document.]
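Description:
pmirGLO-mir302-8mer4x (pEZ185) is a mammalian expression dual-luciferase reporter built on the pmirGLO backbone and designed to read out activity of human miR-302a. The 7,449-nt plasmid is propagated in bacteria as a high-copy construct through a ColE1/pUC-type origin, with ampicillin selection provided by β-lactamase under its own promoter. A ColE1-derived cer site, which helps keep plasmids monomeric, is also annotated.

The primary reporter is the synthetic luc2 firefly luciferase driven by a PGK promoter (annotated as the mouse phosphoglycerate kinase 1 promoter). According to the catalogue entry, four copies of the 8mer binding site for human miR-302a were introduced by Gibson cloning. The feature table does not annotate these sites explicitly. However, the region between the luciferase stop and the SV40 poly(A) signal contains a multiple cloning site fragment and a few short fragment matches (SET1, T7 terminator) that are probably incidental hits, and this 3′ UTR position is where target sites are normally placed in this backbone. When miR-302a is present and active, binding to these sites would be expected to repress firefly luciferase output.

A second cassette serves as the internal control. In it, the SV40 enhancer/early promoter drives human codon-optimized Renilla luciferase, followed closely by a neomycin phosphotransferase sequence and a synthetic poly(A) signal. This arrangement gives normalization of the firefly signal and potentially G418 selection in mammalian cells. The firefly-to-Renilla ratio therefore reports miRNA-mediated silencing independently of transfection efficiency. The associated publication concerns RNA-targeting CRISPR-Cas systems, but the record does not state the reporter's exact role in that work.
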