Features (pLannotate 1.2.2; 18 found; start..end, strand, type, name):
      5..37      +  rep_origin     M13 ori (fragment): M13 bacteriophage origin of replication; arrow indicates direction of (+) strand synthesis
     38..89      -  misc_feature   bom (fragment): basis of mobility region from pBR322
    154..511     +  promoter       SV40 promoter: SV40 enhancer and early promoter
    562..1494    +  CDS            hRluc: Renilla luciferase human codon-optimized
   1545..2337    +  CDS            NeoR/KanR (fragment): aminoglycoside phosphotransferase from Tn5; aph(3')-II (or nptII); confers resistance to neomycin, kanamycin, and G418 (Geneticin®)
   2401..2449    +  polyA_signal   poly(A) signal: synthetic polyadenylation signal
   2470..2562    -  CDS            tnpA (fragment): TN5P_ECOLX - Also known as tnp. Experimental evidence at protein level: Swiss-Prot protein existence level 1. Mediates transposition of transposon Tn5 by a 'cut and paste' mechanism. First, the monomeric transposase binds the 19 bp inverted DNA repeats flanking the transposon. Then, dimerization of the DNA- bound transposase creates a synaptic DNA complex. After nicking of the first DNA strand, excision of the transposon proceeds through a series of intermediates. The transposase then mediates the insertion of the transposon at a new site by strand transfer. The activity of the wild- type tran
   2605..2709    +  promoter       AmpR promoter: bla
   2710..3570    +  CDS            AmpR: β-lactamase; bla; confers resistance to ampicillin, carbenicillin, and related antibiotics
   3728..4316    -  rep_origin     ori: high-copy-number ColE1/pMB1/pBR322/pUC origin of replication
   4432..4715    +  misc_feature   cer region: ColE1-derived recombination site that helps to maintain plasmids as monomers
   4772..5271    +  promoter       PGK promoter: mouse phosphoglycerate kinase 1 promoter
   5318..6970    +  CDS            luciferase: firefly luciferase synthetic luc2 version of the luciferase gene
   7054..7076    +  misc_feature   MCS (fragment): pUC18/19 multiple cloning site
   7083..7132    +  CDS            SET1 (fragment): solubility-enhancement tag derived from T7 phage gene 10B
   7140..7159    +  terminator     T7 terminator (fragment): transcription terminator for bacteriophage T7 RNA polymerase
   7237..7358    -  polyA_signal   SV40 poly(A) signal: SV40 polyadenylation signal
   7381..7449    -  CDS            large T antigen (fragment): large T antigen from SV40 (simian virus 40)
>Addgene plasmid #229059 | pmirGLO-mir302-8mer4x (pEZ185) | addgene full sequence | sequence record 454990 | Addgene NGS Result
AAATCGAATTTTAACAAAATATTAACGCTTACAATTTCCTGATGCGGTATTTTCTCCTTACGCATCTGTG
CGGTATTTCACACCGCATACGCGGATCTGCGCAGCACCATGGCCTGAAATAACCTCTGAAAGAGGAACTT
GGTTAGGTACCTTCTGAGGCGGAAAGAACCAGCTGTGGAATGTGTGTCAGTTAGGGTGTGGAAAGTCCCC
AGGCTCCCCAGCAGGCAGAAGTATGCAAAGCATGCATCTCAATTAGTCAGCAACCAGGTGTGGAAAGTCC
CCAGGCTCCCCAGCAGGCAGAAGTATGCAAAGCATGCATCTCAATTAGTCAGCAACCATAGTCCCGCCCC
TAACTCCGCCCATCCCGCCCCTAACTCCGCCCAGTTCCGCCCATTCTCCGCCCCATGGCTGACTAATTTT
TTTTATTTATGCAGAGGCCGAGGCCGCCTCGGCCTCTGAGCTATTCCAGAAGTAGTGAGGAGGCTTTTTT
GGAGGCCTAGGCTTTTGCAAAAAGCTTGATTCTTCTGACACAACAGTCTCGAACCAAAGGCTGGAGCCAC
CATGGCTTCCAAGGTGTACGACCCCGAGCAACGCAAACGCATGATCACTGGGCCTCAGTGGTGGGCTCGC
TGCAAGCAAATGAACGTGCTGGACTCCTTCATCAACTACTATGATTCCGAGAAGCACGCCGAGAACGCCG
TGATTTTTCTGCATGGTAACGCTGCCTCCAGCTACCTGTGGAGGCACGTCGTGCCTCACATCGAGCCCGT
GGCTAGATGCATCATCCCTGATCTGATCGGAATGGGTAAGTCCGGCAAGAGCGGGAATGGCTCATATCGC
CTCCTGGATCACTACAAGTACCTCACCGCTTGGTTCGAGCTGCTGAACCTTCCAAAGAAAATCATCTTTG
TGGGCCACGACTGGGGGGCTTGTCTGGCCTTTCACTACTCCTACGAGCACCAAGACAAGATCAAGGCCAT
CGTCCATGCTGAGAGTGTCGTGGACGTGATCGAGTCCTGGGACGAGTGGCCTGACATCGAGGAGGATATC
GCCCTGATCAAGAGCGAAGAGGGCGAGAAAATGGTGCTTGAGAATAACTTCTTCGTCGAGACCATGCTCC
CAAGCAAGATCATGCGGAAACTGGAGCCTGAGGAGTTCGCTGCCTACCTGGAGCCATTCAAGGAGAAGGG
CGAGGTTAGACGGCCTACCCTCTCCTGGCCTCGCGAGATCCCTCTCGTTAAGGGAGGCAAGCCCGACGTC
GTCCAGATTGTCCGCAACTACAACGCCTACCTTCGGGCCAGCGACGATCTGCCTAAGATGTTCATCGAGT
CCGACCCTGGGTTCTTTTCCAACGCTATTGTCGAGGGAGCTAAGAAGTTCCCTAACACCGAGTTCGTGAA
GGTGAAGGGCCTCCACTTCAGCCAGGAGGACGCTCCAGATGAAATGGGTAAGTACATCAAGAGCTTCGTG
GAGCGCGTGCTGAAGAACGAGCAGACCGGTGGTGGGAGCGGAGGTGGCGGATCAGGTGGCGGAGGCTCCG
GAGGGATTGAACAAGATGGATTGCACGCAGGTTCTCCGGCCGCTTGGGTGGAGAGGCTATTCGGCTATGA
CTGGGCACAACAGACAATCGGCTGCTCTGATGCCGCCGTGTTCCGGCTGTCAGCGCAGGGGCGCCCGGTT
CTTTTTGTCAAGACCGACCTGTCCGGTGCCCTGAATGAACTGCAGGACGAGGCAGCGCGGCTATCGTGGC
TGGCCACGACGGGCGTTCCTTGCGCAGCTGTGCTCGACGTTGTCACTGAAGCGGGAAGGGACTGGCTGCT
ATTGGGCGAAGTGCCGGGGCAGGATCTCCTGTCATCTCACCTTGCTCCTGCCGAGAAAGTATCCATCATG
GCTGATGCAATGCGGCGGCTGCATACGCTTGATCCGGCTACCTGCCCATTCGACCACCAAGCGAAACATC
GCATCGAGCGAGCACGTACTCGGATGGAAGCCGGTCTTGTCGATCAGGATGATCTGGACGAAGAGCATCA
GGGGCTCGCGCCAGCCGAACTGTTCGCCAGGCTCAAGGCGCGCATGCCCGACGGCGAGGATCTCGTCGTG
ACCCATGGCGATGCCTGCTTGCCGAATATCATGGTGGAAAATGGCCGCTTTTCTGGATTCATCGACTGTG
GCCGGCTGGGTGTGGCGGACCGCTATCAGGACATAGCGTTGGCTACCCGTGATATTGCTGAAGAGCTTGG
CGGCGAATGGGCTGACCGCTTCCTCGTGCTTTACGGTATCGCCGCTCCCGATTCGCAGCGCATCGCCTTC
TATCGCCTTCTTGACGAGTTCTTCTGAGCGGGACTCTGGGGTTCGAAATGACCGACCAAGCGACGCCCAA
CCTGCCATCACGATGGCCGCAATAAAATATCTTTATTTTCATTACATCTGTGTGTTGGTTTTTTGTGTGA
ATCGATAGCGATAAGGATCCTCTTTGCGCTTGCGTTTTCCCTTGTCCAGATAGCCCAGTAGCTGACATTC
ATCCGGGGTCAGCACCGTTTCTGCGGACTGGCTTTCTACGTAATGGTTTCTTAGACGTCAGGTGGCACTT
TTCGGGGAAATGTGCGCGGAACCCCTATTTGTTTATTTTTCTAAATACATTCAAATATGTATCCGCTCAT
GAGACAATAACCCTGATAAATGCTTCAATAATATTGAAAAAGGAAGAGTATGAGTATTCAACATTTCCGT
GTCGCCCTTATTCCCTTTTTTGCGGCATTTTGCCTTCCTGTTTTTGCTCACCCAGAAACGCTGGTGAAAG
TAAAAGATGCTGAAGATCAGTTGGGTGCACGAGTGGGTTACATCGAACTGGATCTCAACAGCGGTAAGAT
CCTTGAGAGTTTTCGCCCCGAAGAACGTTTTCCAATGATGAGCACTTTCAAAGTTCTGCTATGTGGCGCG
GTATTATCCCGTATTGACGCCGGGCAAGAGCAACTCGGTCGCCGCATACACTATTCTCAGAATGACTTGG
TTGAGTACTCACCAGTCACAGAAAAGCATCTTACGGATGGCATGACAGTAAGAGAATTATGCAGTGCTGC
CATAACCATGAGTGATAACACTGCGGCCAACTTACTTCTGACAACTATCGGAGGACCGAAGGAGCTAACC
GCTTTTTTGCACAACATGGGGGATCATGTAACTCGCCTTGATCGTTGGGAACCGGAGCTGAATGAAGCCA
TACCAAACGACGAGCGTGACACCACGATGCCTGTAGCAATGGCAACAACGTTGCGCAAACTATTAACTGG
CGAACTACTTACTCTAGCTTCCCGGCAACAATTAATAGACTGGATGGAGGCGGATAAAGTTGCAGGACCA
CTTCTGCGCTCGGCCCTTCCGGCTGGCTGGTTTATTGCTGATAAATCTGGAGCCGGTGAGCGTGGGTCTC
GCGGTATCATTGCAGCACTGGGGCCAGATGGTAAGCCCTCCCGTATCGTAGTTATCTACACGACGGGGAG
TCAGGCAACTATGGATGAACGAAATAGACAGATCGCTGAGATAGGTGCCTCACTGATTAAGCATTGGTAA
TTCGAAATGACCGACCAAGCGACGCCCAACCGGTATCAGCTCACTCAAAGGCGGTAATACGGTTATCCAC
AGAATCAGGGGATAACGCAGGAAAGAACATGTGAGCAAAAGGCCAGCAAAAGGCCAGGAACCGTAAAAAG
GCCGCGTTGCTGGCGTTTTTCCATAGGCTCCGCCCCCCTGACGAGCATCACAAAAATCGACGCTCAAGTC
AGAGGTGGCGAAACCCGACAGGACTATAAAGATACCAGGCGTTTCCCCCTGGAAGCTCCCTCGTGCGCTC
TCCTGTTCCGACCCTGCCGCTTACCGGATACCTGTCCGCCTTTCTCCCTTCGGGAAGCGTGGCGCTTTCT
CATAGCTCACGCTGTAGGTATCTCAGTTCGGTGTAGGTCGTTCGCTCCAAGCTGGGCTGTGTGCACGAAC
CCCCCGTTCAGCCCGACCGCTGCGCCTTATCCGGTAACTATCGTCTTGAGTCCAACCCGGTAAGACACGA
CTTATCGCCACTGGCAGCAGCCACTGGTAACAGGATTAGCAGAGCGAGGTATGTAGGCGGTGCTACAGAG
TTCTTGAAGTGGTGGCCTAACTACGGCTACACTAGAAGGACAGTATTTGGTATCTGCGCTCTGCTGAAGC
CAGTTACCTTCGGAAAAAGAGTTGGTAGCTCTTGATCCGGCAAACAAACCACCGCTGGTAGCGGTGGTTT
TTTTGTTTGCAAGCAGCAGATTACGCGCAGAAAAAAAGGATTTCAAGAAGATCCTTTGATCTTTTCTACG
GGGTCTGACGCTCAGTGGAACGAAAACTCACGTTAAGGGATTTTGGTCATGAGATTATCAAAAAGGATCT
TCACCTAGATCCTTTTATAGTCCGGAAATACAGGAACGCACGCTGGATGGCCCTTCGCTGGGATGGTGAA
ACCATGAAAAATGGCAGCTTCAGTGGATTAAGTGGGGGTAATGTGGCCTGTACCCTCTGGTTGCATAGGT
ATTCATACGGTTAAAATTTATCAGGCGCGATTGCGGCAGTTTTTCGGGTGGTTTGTTGCCATTTTTACCT
GTCTGCTGCCGTGATCGCGCTGAACGCGTTTTAGCGGTGCGTACAATTAAGGGATTATGGTAAATCCACT
TACTGTCTGCCCTCGTAGCCATCGAGATAAACCGCAGTACTCCGGCCACGATGCGTCCGGCGTAGAGGAT
CGAGATCTACCGGGTAGGGGAGGCGCTTTTCCCAAGGCAGTCTGGAGCATGCGCTTTAGCAGCCCCGCTG
GGCACTTGGCGCTACACAAGTGGCCTCTGGCCTCGCACACATTCCACATCCACCGGTAGGCGCCAACCGG
CTCCGTTCTTTGGTGGCCCCTTCGCGCCACCTTCTACTCCTCCCCTAGTCAGGAAGTTCCCCCCCGCCCC
GCAGCTCGCGTCGTGCAGGACGTGACAAATGGAAGTAGCACGTCTCACTAGTCTCGTGCAGATGGACAGC
ACCGCTGAGCAATGGAAGCGGGTAGGCCTTTGGGGCAGCGGCCAATAGCAGCTTTGCTCCTTCGCTTTCT
GGGCTCAGAGGCTGGGAAGGGGTGGGTCCGGGGGCGGGCTCAGGGGCGGGCTCAGGGGCGGGGCGGGCGC
CCGAAGGTCCTCCGGAGGCCCGGCATTCTGCACGCTTCAAAAGCGCACGTCTGCCGCGCTGTTCTCCTCT
TCCTCATCTCCGGGCCTTTCGACCTGCAGCCCAAGCTTGGCAATCCGGTACTGTTGGTAAAGCCACCATG
GAAGATGCCAAAAACATTAAGAAGGGCCCAGCGCCATTCTACCCACTCGAAGACGGGACCGCCGGCGAGC
AGCTGCACAAAGCCATGAAGCGCTACGCCCTGGTGCCCGGCACCATCGCCTTTACCGACGCACATATCGA
GGTGGACATTACCTACGCCGAGTACTTCGAGATGAGCGTTCGGCTGGCAGAAGCTATGAAGCGCTATGGG
CTGAATACAAACCATCGGATCGTGGTGTGCAGCGAGAATAGCTTGCAGTTCTTCATGCCCGTGTTGGGTG
CCCTGTTCATCGGTGTGGCTGTGGCCCCAGCTAACGACATCTACAACGAGCGCGAGCTGCTGAACAGCAT
GGGCATCAGCCAGCCCACCGTCGTATTCGTGAGCAAGAAAGGGCTGCAAAAGATCCTCAACGTGCAAAAG
AAGCTACCGATCATACAAAAGATCATCATCATGGATAGCAAGACCGACTACCAGGGCTTCCAAAGCATGT
ACACCTTCGTGACTTCCCATTTGCCACCCGGCTTCAACGAGTACGACTTCGTGCCCGAGAGCTTCGACCG
GGACAAAACCATCGCCCTGATCATGAACAGTAGTGGCAGTACCGGATTGCCCAAGGGCGTAGCCCTACCG
CACCGCACCGCTTGTGTCCGATTCAGTCATGCCCGCGACCCCATCTTCGGCAACCAGATCATCCCCGACA
CCGCTATCCTCAGCGTGGTGCCATTTCACCACGGCTTCGGCATGTTCACCACGCTGGGCTACTTGATCTG
CGGCTTTCGGGTCGTGCTCATGTACCGCTTCGAGGAGGAGCTATTCTTGCGCAGCTTGCAAGACTATAAG
ATTCAATCTGCCCTGCTGGTGCCCACACTATTTAGCTTCTTCGCTAAGAGCACTCTCATCGACAAGTACG
ACCTAAGCAACTTGCACGAGATCGCCAGCGGCGGGGCGCCGCTCAGCAAGGAGGTAGGTGAGGCCGTGGC
CAAACGCTTCCACCTACCAGGCATCCGCCAGGGCTACGGCCTGACAGAAACAACCAGCGCCATTCTGATC
ACCCCCGAAGGGGACGACAAGCCTGGCGCAGTAGGCAAGGTGGTGCCCTTCTTCGAGGCTAAGGTGGTGG
ACTTGGACACCGGTAAGACACTGGGTGTGAACCAGCGCGGCGAGCTGTGCGTCCGTGGCCCCATGATCAT
GAGCGGCTACGTTAACAACCCCGAGGCTACAAACGCTCTCATCGACAAGGACGGCTGGCTGCACAGCGGC
GACATCGCCTACTGGGACGAGGACGAGCACTTCTTCATCGTGGACCGGCTGAAGAGCCTGATCAAATACA
AGGGCTACCAGGTAGCCCCAGCCGAACTGGAGAGCATCCTGCTGCAACACCCCAACATCTTCGACGCCGG
GGTCGCCGGCCTGCCCGACGACGATGCCGGCGAGCTGCCCGCCGCAGTCGTCGTGCTGGAACACGGTAAA
ACCATGACCGAGAAGGAGATCGTGGACTATGTGGCCAGCCAGGTTACAACCGCCAAGAAGCTGCGCGGTG
GTGTTGTGTTCGTGGACGAGGTGCCTAAAGGACTGACCGGCAAGTTGGACGCCCGCAAGATCCGCGAGAT
TCTCATTAAGGCCAAGAAGGGCGGCAAGATCGCCGTGTAATTCTAGTTGTTTAAACGAGCTCGCTAGCTT
TATACGCAAGCCGAGCACTTATTGCCTTTATACGCAAGCCGAGCACTTATTTTGTCGACCTGCAGGCATG
CAAGCTGATCCGGCTGCTAACAAAGCCCGAAAGGAAGCTGAGTTGGCTGCTGCCACCGCTGAGCAATAAC
TAGCATAACCCCTTGGGGCGGCCGCTACGCAAGCCGAGCACTTATTGCCTTTATACGCAAGCCGAGCACT
TATGCGGCCGCTTCGAGCAGACATGATAAGATACATTGATGAGTTTGGACAAACCACAACTAGAATGCAG
TGAAAAAAATGCTTTATTTGTGAAATTTGTGATGCTATTGCTTTATTTGTAACCATTATAAGCTGCAATA
AACAAGTTAACAACAACAATTGCATTCATTTTATGTTTCAGGTTCAGGGGGAGATGTGGGAGGTTTTTTT
AAGCAAGTAAAACCTCTACAAATGTGGTA
